>Addgene plasmid #142619 | TFORF0421 | addgene full sequence | sequence record 323918 | Addgene NGS Result
GGCTCCGGTGCCCGTCAGTGGGCAGAGCGCACATCGCCCACAGTCCCCGAGAAGTTGGGGGGAGGGGTCG
GCAATTGAACCGGTGCCTAGAGAAGGTGGCGCGGGGTAAACTGGGAAAGTGATGTCGTGTACTGGCTCCG
CCTTTTTCCCGAGGGTGGGGGAGAACCGTATATAAGTGCAGTAGTCGCCGTGAACGTTCTTTTTCGCAAC
GGGTTTGCCGCCAGAACACAGGTAAGTGCCGTGTGTGGTTCCCGCGGGCCTGGCCTCTTTACGGGTTATG
GCCCTTGCGTGCCTTGAATTACTTCCACCTGGCTGCAGTACGTGATTCTTGATCCCGAGCTTCGGGTTGG
AAGTGGGTGGGAGAGTTCGAGGCCTTGCGCTTAAGGAGCCCCTTCGCCTCGTGCTTGAGTTGAGGCCTGG
CCTGGGCGCTGGGGCCGCCGCGTGCGAATCTGGTGGCACCTTCGCGCCTGTCTCGCTGCTTTCGATAAGT
CTCTAGCCATTTAAAATTTTTGATGACCTGCTGCGACGCTTTTTTTCTGGCAAGATAGTCTTGTAAATGC
GGGCCAAGATCTGCACACTGGTATTTCGGTTTTTGGGGCCGCGGGCGGCGACGGGGCCCGTGCGTCCCAG
CGCACATGTTCGGCGAGGCGGGGCCTGCGAGCGCGGCCACCGAGAATCGGACGGGGGTAGTCTCAAGCTG
GCCGGCCTGCTCTGGTGCCTGGCCTCGCGCCGCCGTGTATCGCCCCGCCCTGGGCGGCAAGGCTGGCCCG
GTCGGCACCAGTTGCGTGAGCGGAAAGATGGCCGCTTCCCGGCCCTGCTGCAGGGAGCTCAAAATGGAGG
ACGCGGCGCTCGGGAGAGCGGGCGGGTGAGTCACCCACACAAAGGAAAAGGGCCTTTCCGTCCTCAGCCG
TCGCTTCATGTGACTCCACGGAGTACCGGGCGCCGTCCAGGCACCTCGATTAGTTCTCGAGCTTTTGGAG
TACGTCGTCTTTAGGTTGGGGGGAGGGGTTTTATGCGATGGAGTTTCCCCACACTGAGTGGGTGGAGACT
GAAGTTAGGCCAGCTTGGCACTTGATGTAATTCTCCTTGGAATTTGCCCTTTTTGAGTTTGGATCTTGGT
TCATTCTCAAGCCTCAGACAGTGGTTCAAAGTTTTTTTCTTCCATTTCAGGTGTCGTGAGGCTAGCACCG
CCACCATGGAAAACCTCCAGACAAATTTCTCCTTGGTTCAGGGCTCAACTAAAAAACTGAATGGGATGGG
AGATGATGGCAGCCCCCCAGCGAAAAAAATGATAACGGACATTCATGCAAATGGAAAAACGATAAACAAG
GTGCCAACAGTTAAGAAGGAACACTTGGATGACTATGGAGAAGCACCAGTGGAAACTGATGGAGAGCATG
TTAAGCGAACCTGTACTTCTGTTCCTGAAACTTTGCATTTAAATCCCAGTTTGAAACACACATTGGCACA
ATTCCATTTAAGTAGTCAGAGCTCGCTGGGTGGACCAGCAGCATTTTCTGCTCGGCATTCCCAAGAAAGC
ATGTCGCCTACTGTATTTCTGCCTCTTCCATCACCTCAGGTTCTTCCTGGCCCATTGCTCATCCCTTCAG
ATAGCTCCACAGAACTCACTCAGACTGTGTTGGAAGGGGAATCTATTTCTTGTTTTCAAGTTGGAGGAGA
AAAGAGACTCTGTTTGCCCCAAGTCTTAAATTCTGTTCTCCGAGAATTTACACTCCAGCAAATAAATACA
GTGTGTGATGAACTGTACATATATTGTTCAAGGTGTACTTCAGACCAGCTTCATATCTTAAAGGTACTGG
GCATACTTCCATTCAATGCCCCATCCTGTGGGCTGATTACATTAACTGATGCACAAAGATTATGTAATGC
TTTATTGCGGCCACGAACTTTTCCTCAAAATGGTAGCGTACTTCCTGCTAAAAGCTCATTGGCCCAGTTA
AAGGAAACTGGCAGTGCCTTTGAAGTGGAGCATGAATGCCTAGGCAAATGTCAGGGTTTATTTGCACCCC
AGTTTTATGTTCAGCCTGATGCTCCGTGTATTCAATGTCTGGAGTGTTGTGGAATGTTTGCACCCCAGAC
GTTTGTGATGCATTCTCACAGATCACCTGACAAAAGAACTTGCCACTGGGGCTTTGAATCAGCTAAATGG
CATTGCTATCTTCATGTGAACCAAAAATACTTAGGAACACCTGAAGAAAAGAAACTGAAGATAATTTTAG
AAGAAATGAAGGAGAAGTTTAGCATGAGAAGTGGAAAGAGAAATCAATCCAAGACAGATGCACCATCAGG
AATGGAATTACAGTCATGGTATCCTGTTATAAAGCAGGAAGGTGACCATGTTTCTCAGACACATTCATTT
TTACACCCCAGCTACTACTTATACATGTGTGATAAAGTGGTTGCCCCAAATGTGTCACTTACTTCTGCTG
TATCCCAGTCTAAAGAGCTCACAAAGACAGAGGCAAGTAAGTCCATATCAAGACAGTCAGAGAAGGCTCA
CAGTAGTGGTAAACTTCAAAAAACAGTGTCTTATCCAGATGTCTCACTTGAGGAACAGGAGAAAATGGAT
TTAAAAACAAGTAGAGAATTATGTAGCCGTTTAGATGCATCAATCTCAAATAATTCTACAAGTAAAAGGA
AATCTGAGTCTGCCACTTGCAACTTAGTCAGAGACATAAACAAAGTGGGAATTGGCCTTGTTGCTGCCGC
TTCATCTCCGCTTCTTGTGAAAGATGTCATTTGTGAGGATGATAAGGGAAAAATCATGGAAGAAGTAATG
AGAACTTATTTAAAACAACAGGAAAAACTAAACTTGATTTTGCAAAAGAAGCAACAACTTCAGATGGAAG
TAAAAATGTTGAGTAGTTCAAAATCTATGAAGGAACTCACTGAAGAACAGCAGAATTTACAGAAAGAGCT
TGAATCTTTGCAGAATGAACATGCTCAAAGAATGGAAGAATTTTATGTTGAACAGAAAGACTTAGAGAAA
AAATTGGAGCAGATAATGAAGCAAAAATGTACCTGTGACTCAAATTTAGAAAAAGACAAAGAGGCTGAAT
ATGCAGGACAGTTGGCAGAACTGAGGCAGAGATTGGACCATGCTGAGGCCGATAGGCAAGAACTCCAAGA
TGAACTCAGACAGGAACGGGAAGCAAGACAGAAGTTAGAGATGATGATAAAAGAGCTAAAGCTGCAAATT
CTGAAATCATCAAAGACTGCTAAAGAATAGTAATGAACTAGTCCGTAACTTGAAAGTATTTCGATTTCTT
GGCTTTATATATCTTGTGGAAAGGACGACAGCGCCCAAAGAGTTAGAGTGGTACGCGTTAAGTCGACAAT
CAACCTCTGGATTACAAAATTTGTGAAAGATTGACTGGTATTCTTAACTATGTTGCTCCTTTTACGCTAT
GTGGATACGCTGCTTTAATGCCTTTGTATCATGCTATTGCTTCCCGTATGGCTTTCATTTTCTCCTCCTT
GTATAAATCCTGGTTGCTGTCTCTTTATGAGGAGTTGTGGCCCGTTGTCAGGCAACGTGGCGTGGTGTGC
ACTGTGTTTGCTGACGCAACCCCCACTGGTTGGGGCATTGCCACCACCTGTCAGCTCCTTTCCGGGACTT
TCGCTTTCCCCCTCCCTATTGCCACGGCGGAACTCATCGCCGCCTGCCTTGCCCGCTGCTGGACAGGGGC
TCGGCTGTTGGGCACTGACAATTCCGTGGTGTTGTCGGGGAAATCATCGTCCTTTCCTTGGCTGCTCGCC
TGTGTTGCCACCTGGATTCTGCGCGGGACGTCCTTCTGCTACGTCCCTTCGGCCCTCAATCCAGCGGACC
TTCCTTCCCGCGGCCTGCTGCCGGCTCTGCGGCCTCTTCCGCGTCTTCGCCTTCGCCCTCAGACGAGTCG
GATCTCCCTTTGGGCCGCCTCCCCGCGTCGACTTTAAGACCAATGACTTACAAGGCAGCTGTAGATCTTA
GCCACTTTTTAAAAGAAAAGGGGGGACTGGAAGGGCTAATTCACTCCCAACGAAGACAAGATCTGCTTTT
TGCTTGTACTGGGTCTCTCTGGTTAGACCAGATCTGAGCCTGGGAGCTCTCTGGCTAACTAGGGAACCCA
CTGCTTAAGCCTCAATAAAGCTTGCCTTGAGTGCTTCAAGTAGTGTGTGCCCGTCTGTTGTGTGACTCTG
GTAACTAGAGATCCCTCAGACCCTTTTAGTCAGTGTGGAAAATCTCTAGCAGTACGTATAGTAGTTCATG
TCATCTTATTATTCAGTATTTATAACTTGCAAAGAAATGAATATCAGAGAGTGAGAGGAACTTGTTTATT
GCAGCTTATAATGGTTACAAATAAAGCAATAGCATCACAAATTTCACAAATAAAGCATTTTTTTCACTGC
ATTCTAGTTGTGGTTTGTCCAAACTCATCAATGTATCTTATCATGTCTGGCTCTAGCTATCCCGCCCCTA
ACTCCGCCCATCCCGCCCCTAACTCCGCCCAGTTCCGCCCATTCTCCGCCCCATGGCTGACTAATTTTTT
TTATTTATGCAGAGGCCGAGGCCGCCTCGGCCTCTGAGCTATTCCAGAAGTAGTGAGGAGGCTTTTTTGG
AGGCCTAGGGACGTACCCAATTCGCCCTATAGTGAGTCGTATTACGCGCGCTCACTGGCCGTCGTTTTAC
AACGTCGTGACTGGGAAAACCCTGGCGTTACCCAACTTAATCGCCTTGCAGCACATCCCCCTTTCGCCAG
CTGGCGTAATAGCGAAGAGGCCCGCACCGATCGCCCTTCCCAACAGTTGCGCAGCCTGAATGGCGAATGG
G
[124 nt withheld, positions 4832-4955]
C
[91 nt withheld, positions 4957-5047]
A
[49 nt withheld, positions 5049-5097]
CCTTTGACGTTGGAGTCCACGTTCTTT
[37 nt withheld, positions 5125-5161]
ACCCTATCTCGGTCTATTCTTTTGATTTATAAGGGATTTTGCCGATTTCGGCCTATTGGTTAAAAAATGA
GCTGATTTAACAAAAATTTAACGCGAATTTTAACAAAATATTAACGCTTACAATTTAGGTGGCACTTTTC
GGGGAAATGTGCGCGGAACCCCTATTTGTTTATTTTTCTAAATACATTCAAATATGTATCCGCTCATGAG
ACAATAACCCTGATAAATGCTTCAATAATATTGAAAAAGGAAGAGTATGAGTATTCAACATTTCCGTGTC
GCCCTTATTCCCTTTTTTGCGGCATTTTGCCTTCCTGTTTTTGCTCACCCAGAAACGCTGGTGAAAGTAA
AAGATGCTGAAGATCAGTTGGGTGCACGAGTGGGTTACATCGAACTGGATCTCAACAGCGGTAAGATCCT
TGAGAGTTTTCGCCCCGAAGAACGTTTTCCAATGATGAGCACTTTTAAAGTTCTGCTATGTGGCGCGGTA
TTATCCCGTATTGACGCCGGGCAAGAGCAACTCGGTCGCCGCATACACTATTCTCAGAATGACTTGGTTG
AGTACTCACCAGTCACAGAAAAGCATCTTACGGATGGCATGACAGTAAGAGAATTATGCAGTGCTGCCAT
AACCATGAGTGATAACACTGCGGCCAACTTACTTCTGACAACGATCGGAGGACCGAAGGAGCTAACCGCT
TTTTTGCACAACATGGGGGATCATGTAACTCGCCTTGATCGTTGGGAACCGGAGCTGAATGAAGCCATAC
CAAACGACGAGCGTGACACCACGATGCCTGTAGCAATGGCAACAACGTTGCGCAAACTATTAACTGGCGA
ACTACTTACTCTAGCTTCCCGGCAACAATTAATAGACTGGATGGAGGCGGATAAAGTTGCAGGACCACTT
CTGCGCTCGGCCCTTCCGGCTGGCTGGTTTATTGCTGATAAATCTGGAGCCGGTGAGCGTGGGTCTCGCG
GTATCATTGCAGCACTGGGGCCAGATGGTAAGCCCTCCCGTATCGTAGTTATCTACACGACGGGGAGTCA
GGCAACTATGGATGAACGAAATAGACAGATCGCTGAGATAGGTGCCTCACTGATTAAGCATTGGTAACTG
TCAGACCAAGTTTACTCATATATACTTTAGATTGATTTAAAACTTCATTTTTAATTTAAAAGGATCTAGG
TGAAGATCCTTTTTGATAATCTCATGACCAAAATCCCTTAACGTGAGTTTTCGTTCCACTGAGCGTCAGA
CCCCGTAGAAAAGATCAAAGGATCTTCTTGAGATCCTTTTTTTCTGCGCGTAATCTGCTGCTTGCAAACA
AAAAAACCACCGCTACCAGCGGTGGTTTGTTTGCCGGATCAAGAGCTACCAACTCTTTTTCCGAAGGTAA
CTGGCTTCAGCAGAGCGCAGATACCAAATACTGTTCTTCTAGTGTAGCCGTAGTTAGGCCACCACTTCAA
GAACTCTGTAGCACCGCCTACATACCTCGCTCTGCTAATCCTGTTACCAGTGGCTGCTGCCAGTGGCGAT
AAGTCGTGTCTTACCGGGTTGGACTCAAGACGATAGTTACCGGATAAGGCGCAGCGGTCGGGCTGAACGG
GGGGTTCGTGCACACAGCCCAGCTTGGAGCGAACGACCTACACCGAACTGAGATACCTACAGCGTGAGCT
ATGAGAAAGCGCCACGCTTCCCGAAGGGAGAAAGGCGGACAGGTATCCGGTAAGCGGCAGGGTCGGAACA
GGAGAGCGCACGAGGGAGCTTCCAGGGGGAAACGCCTGGTATCTTTATAGTCCTGTCGGGTTTCGCCACC
TCTGACTTGAGCGTCGATTTTTGTGATGCTCGTCAGGGGGGCGGAGCCTATGGAAAAACGCCAGCAACGC
GGCCTTTTTACGGTTCCTGGCCTTTTGCTGGCCTTTTGCTCACATGTTCTTTCCTGCGTTATCCCCTGAT
TCTGTGGATAACCGTATTACCGCCTTTGAGTGAGCTGATACCGCTCGCCGCAGCCGAACGACCGAGCGCA
GCGAGTCAGTGAGCGAGGAAGCGGAAGAGCGCCCAATACGCAAACCGCCTCTCCCCGCGCGTTGGCCGAT
TCATTAATGCAGCTGGCACGACAGGTTTCCCGACTGGAAAGCGGGCAGTGAGCGCAACGCAATTAATGTG
AGTTAGCTCACTCATTAGGCACCCCAGGCTTTACACTTTATGCTTCCGGCTCGTATGTTGTGTGGAATTG
TGAGCGGATAACAATTTCACACAGGAAACAGCTATGACCATGATTACGCCAAGCGCGCAATTAACCCTCA
CTAAAGGGAACAAAAGCTGGAGCTGCAAGCTTAATGTAGTCTTATGCAATACTCTTGTAGTCTTGCAACA
TGGTAACGATGAGTTAGCAACATGCCTTACAAGGAGAGAAAAAGCACCGTGCATGCCGATTGGTGGAAGT
AAGGTGGTACGATCGTGCCTTATTAGGAAGGCAACAGACGGGTCTGACATGGATTGGACGAACCACTGAA
TTGCCGCATTGCAGAGATATTGTATTTAAGTGCCTAGCTCGATACATAAACGGGTCTCTCTGGTTAGACC
AGATCTGAGCCTGGGAGCTCTCTGGCTAACTAGGGAACCCACTGCTTAAGCCTCAATAAAGCTTGCCTTG
AGTGCTTCAAGTAGTGTGTGCCCGTCTGTTGTGTGACTCTGGTAACTAGAGATCCCTCAGACCCTTTTAG
TCAGTGTGGAAAATCTCTAGCAGTGGCGCCCGAACAGGGACTTGAAAGCGAAAGGGAAACCAGAGGAGCT
CTCTCGACGCAGGACTCGGCTTGCTGAAGCGCGCACGGCAAGAGGCGAGGGGCGGCGACTGGTGAGTACG
CCAAAAATTTTGACTAGCGGAGGCTAGAAGGAGAGAGATGGGTGCGAGAGCGTCAGTATTAAGCGGGGGA
GAATTAGATCGCGATGGGAAAAAATTCGGTTAAGGCCAGGGGGAAAGAAAAAATATAAATTAAAACATAT
AGTATGGGCAAGCAGGGAGCTAGAACGATTCGCAGTTAATCCTGGCCTGTTAGAAACATCAGAAGGCTGT
AGACAAATACTGGGACAGCTACAACCATCCCTTCAGACAGGATCAGAAGAACTTAGATCATTATATAATA
CAGTAGCAACCCTCTATTGTGTGCATCAAAGGATAGAGATAAAAGACACCAAGGAAGCTTTAGACAAGAT
AGAGGAAGAGCAAAACAAAAGTAAGACCACCGCACAGCAAGCGGCCGCTGATCTTCAGACCTGGAGGAGG
AGATATGAGGGACAATTGGAGAAGTGAATTATATAAATATAAAGTAGTAAAAATTGAACCATTAGGAGTA
GCACCCACCAAGGCAAAGAGAAGAGTGGTGCAGAGAGAAAAAAGAGCAGTGGGAATAGGAGCTTTGTTCC
TTGGGTTCTTGGGAGCAGCAGGAAGCACTATGGGCGCAGCGTCAATGACGCTGACGGTACAGGCCAGACA
ATTATTGTCTGGTATAGTGCAGCAGCAGAACAATTTGCTGAGGGCTATTGAGGCGCAACAGCATCTGTTG
CAACTCACAGTCTGGGGCATCAAGCAGCTCCAGGCAAGAATCCTGGCTGTGGAAAGATACCTAAAGGATC
AACAGCTCCTGGGGATTTGGGGTTGCTCTGGAAAACTCATTTGCACCACTGCTGTGCCTTGGAATGCTAG
TTGGAGTAATAAATCTCTGGAACAGATTTGGAATCACACGACCTGGATGGAGTGGGACAGAGAAATTAAC
AATTACACAAGCTTAATACACTCCTTAATTGAAGAATCGCAAAACCAGCAAGAAAAGAATGAACAAGAAT
TATTGGAATTAGATAAATGGGCAAGTTTGTGGAATTGGTTTAACATAACAAATTGGCTGTGGTATATAAA
ATTATTCATAATGATAGTAGGAGGCTTGGTAGGTTTAAGAATAGTTTTTGCTGTACTTTCTATAGTGAAT
AGAGTTAGGCAGGGATATTCACCATTATCGTTTCAGACCCACCTCCCAACCCCGAGGGGACCCATGCATT
GCATCTCAATTAGTCAGCAACCAGGTGTGGAAAGTCCCCAGGCTCCCCAGCAGGCAGAAGTATGCAAAGC
ATGCGTCTCAATTAGTCAGCAACCATAGTCCCGCCCCTAACTCCGCCCATCCCGCCCCTAACTCCGCCCA
GTTCCGCCCATTCTCCGCCCCATGGCTGACTAATTTTTTTTATTTATGCAGAGGCCGAGGCCGCCTCGGC
CTCTGAGCTATTCCAGAAGTAGTGAGGAGGCTTTTTTGGAGGCCTAGGCTTTTGCAAAAAGCTTTCTAGA
GGTACCACCGGAGCTTACCATGACCGAGTACAAGCCCACGGTGCGCCTCGCCACCCGCGACGACGTCCCC
AGGGCCGTACGCACCCTCGCCGCCGCGTTCGCCGACTACCCCGCCACGCGCCACACCGTCGATCCGGACC
GCCACATCGAGCGGGTCACCGAGCTGCAAGAACTCTTCCTCACGCGCGTCGGGCTCGACATCGGCAAGGT
GTGGGTCGCGGACGACGGCGCCGCCGTGGCGGTCTGGACCACGCCGGAGAGCGTCGAAGCGGGGGCGGTG
TTCGCCGAGATCGGCCCGCGCATGGCCGAGTTGAGCGGTTCCCGGCTGGCCGCGCAGCAACAGATGGAAG
GCCTCCTGGCGCCGCACCGGCCCAAGGAGCCCGCGTGGTTCCTGGCCACCGTCGGCGTCTCGCCCGACCA
CCAGGGCAAGGGTCTGGGCAGCGCCGTCGTGCTCCCCGGAGTGGAGGCGGCCGAGCGCGCCGGGGTGCCC
GCCTTCCTGGAGACCTCCGCGCCCCGCAACCTCCCCTTCTACGAGCGGCTCGGCTTCACCGTCACCGCCG
ACGTCGAGGTGCCCGAAGGACCGCGCACCTGGTGCATGACCCGCAAGCCCGGTGCCAGTTAACGAATTCT
AGATCTTGAGACAAATGGCAGTATTCATCCACAATTTTAAAAGAAAAGGGGGGATTGGGGGGTACAGTGC
AGGGGAAAGAATAGTAGACATAATAGCAACAGACATACAAACTAAAGAATTACAAAAACAAATTACAAAA
ATTCAAAATTTTCGGGTTTATTACAGGGACAGCAGAGATCCACTTTGGCGCCGGCTCGAGGCCTGCAGGT
GCAAAGATGGATAAAGTTTTAAACAGAGAGGAATCTTTGCAGCTAATGGACCTTCTAGGTCTTGAAAGGA
GTGGGAATT
Features (pLannotate 1.2.2; 31 found; start..end, strand, type, name):
      1..1179    +  promoter       EF-1α promoter: strong constitutive promoter for human elongation factor EF-1α
   1196..3247    +  CDS            SKIL: SKIL_HUMAN - Also known as SNO. Experimental evidence at protein level: Swiss-Prot protein existence level 1. May have regulatory role in cell division or differentiation in response to extracellular signals. From Homo sapiens (Human).
   3263..3316    +  promoter       U6 promoter (fragment): RNA polymerase III promoter for human U6 snRNA
   3358..3946    +  misc_feature   WPRE: woodchuck hepatitis virus posttranscriptional regulatory element
   3997..4016    +  misc_feature   cPPT/CTS (fragment): central polypurine tract and central termination sequence of HIV-1
   4018..4251    +  LTR            3' LTR (ΔU3): self-inactivating 3' long terminal repeat (LTR) from HIV-1
   4329..4450    +  polyA_signal   SV40 poly(A) signal: SV40 polyadenylation signal
   4490..4625    +  rep_origin     SV40 ori: SV40 origin of replication
   4646..4664    -  promoter       T7 promoter: promoter for bacteriophage T7 RNA polymerase
   4672..4827    +  CDS            lacZα (fragment): LacZα fragment of β-galactosidase; lacZ fragment
   4832..5260    +  rep_origin     f1 ori (sequence partly withheld): f1 bacteriophage origin of replication; arrow indicates direction of (+) strand synthesis
   5313..5417    +  promoter       AmpR promoter: bla
   5418..6278    +  CDS            AmpR: β-lactamase; bla; confers resistance to ampicillin, carbenicillin, and related antibiotics
   6449..7037    +  rep_origin     ori: high-copy-number ColE1/pMB1/pBR322/pUC origin of replication
   7220..7312    +  CDS            lacI (fragment): lac repressor; lacI; The lac repressor binds to the lac operator to inhibit transcription in E. coli. This inhibition can be relieved by adding lactose or isopropyl-β-D-thiogalactopyranoside (IPTG).
   7325..7346    +  protein_bind   CAP binding site: CAP binding activates transcription in the presence of cAMP. E. coli catabolite activator protein
   7361..7391    +  promoter       lac promoter: promoter for the E. coli lac operon
   7399..7415    +  protein_bind   lac operator: The lac repressor binds to the lac operator to inhibit transcription in E. coli. This inhibition can be relieved by adding lactose or isopropyl-β-D-thiogalactopyranoside (IPTG). lac repressor encoded by lacI
   7460..7478    +  promoter       T3 promoter: promoter for bacteriophage T3 RNA polymerase
   7506..7732    +  promoter       RSV promoter: Rous sarcoma virus enhancer/promoter
   7733..7913    +  LTR            5' LTR (truncated): truncated 5' long terminal repeat (LTR) from HIV-1
   7960..8085    +  misc_feature   HIV-1 Ψ: packaging signal of human immunodeficiency virus type 1
   8069..8432    +  CDS            HIV-1 gag (fragment): gag protein from human immunodeficiency virus 1; gag
   8578..8811    +  misc_feature   RRE: The Rev response element (RRE) of HIV-1 allows for Rev-dependent mRNA export from the nucleus to the cytoplasm.
   9188..9214    +  CDS            Rev (fragment): human immunodeficiency virus 1 (HIV-1) Rev protein; rev; enhances nuclear export of unspliced and incompletely spliced viral mRNAs
   9221..9244    +  promoter       SV40 promoter (fragment): SV40 early promoter
   9245..9316    +  promoter       SV40 promoter (fragment): SV40 enhancer and early promoter
   9340..9475    +  rep_origin     SV40 ori: SV40 origin of replication
   9521..10117   +  CDS            PuroR (fragment): puromycin N-acetyltransferase; pac from Streptomyces; confers resistance to puromycin
  10166..10283   +  misc_feature   cPPT/CTS: central polypurine tract and central termination sequence of HIV-1
  10348..10414   +  CDS            small t antigen (fragment): SV40 (simian virus 40) small t antigen
