[The description below was written by a language model from this plasmid's Addgene catalogue record and pLannotate feature annotations shown in this document.]
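Description:
TFORF0421 is a third-generation-style, self-inactivating lentiviral expression plasmid built on the pLX_TRC317 backbone. It is one member of a barcoded collection of human transcription factor open reading frames. It carries human SKIL (also known as SNO or SnoN), a protein thought to have a regulatory role in cell division or differentiation in response to extracellular signals. In bacteria the plasmid replicates from a high-copy ColE1/pUC-type origin and is selected with ampicillin through the β-lactamase gene. An f1 origin and remnants of a lac/T7/T3 cloning region are also present. The depositor notes that the plasmid can recombine, as is common for LTR-containing vectors.

The viral genome is transcribed from an RSV promoter fused to a truncated HIV-1 5' LTR. This is followed by the Ψ packaging signal, a partial gag sequence and the Rev response element, which allow Rev-dependent export and encapsidation. An SV40 early promoter then drives puromycin N-acetyltransferase for selection of transduced mammalian cells, and a cPPT/CTS element aids nuclear import of the viral DNA. The EF-1α promoter gives strong constitutive expression of the SKIL coding sequence, and a downstream WPRE raises transcript levels. The ΔU3 3' LTR inactivates the viral promoter after integration.

According to the record, each ORF in the collection is paired with a unique 24-bp barcode, although the barcode is not annotated in the feature table. A short U6-derived fragment between the ORF and the WPRE is annotated, but its role is not stated. The barcodes identify which transcription factor each cell received, so the construct is suited to pooled overexpression screens such as those looking for drivers of directed differentiation.
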