Addgene plasmid #142619: TFORF0421
Purpose: Lentiviral vector for overexpressing transcription factor ORFs with unique 24-bp barcodes. Barcodes facilitate identification of transcription factors in pooled screens.
Depositing lab: Feng Zhang. Depositing organization: Broad Institute. Publication: A transcription factor atlas of directed differentiation. Joung J, Ma S, Tay T, Geiger-Schuller KR, Kirchgatterer PC, Verdine VK, Guo B, Arias-Garcia MA, Allen WE, Singh A, Kuksenko O, Abudayyeh OO, Gootenberg JS, Fu Z, Macrae RK, Buenrostro JD, Regev A, Zhang F. Cell. 2023 Jan 5;186(1):209-229.e26. doi: 10.1016/j.cell.2022.11.026. PubMed 36608654.
Backbone
  Vector backbone: pLX_TRC317
  Backbone manufacturer: Broad Institute Genetic Perturbation Platform
  Backbone size w/o insert (bp): 8264
  Vector type: Mammalian Expression, Lentiviral
  Selectable markers: Puromycin
Growth in bacteria
  Bacterial resistance: Ampicillin, 100 μg/mL
  Growth temperature: 37°C
  Growth strain: NEB Stable
  Copy number: High Copy
Gene/Insert
  Gene/Insert name: SKIL
  Species: H. sapiens (human)
  Insert size (bp): 2156
  Entrez Gene: SKIL (a.k.a. SNO, SnoA, SnoI, SnoN)
  Promoter: EF1a
  Cloning method: Unknown
  Sequencing primers: 5′ GGGTGGAGACTGAAGTTAGGCCAG; 3′ CACATAGCGTAAAAGGAGCAACATAG
Terms and licenses: Academic/Nonprofit Terms; Industry Terms: Not Available to Industry
Depositor comments: XM_006713735,NM_005414,XM_005247721,NM_001248008,ENST00000259119,ENST00000458537 . The transcription factor ORF portion of this plasmid was synthesized by Genewiz. Please test multiple small colonies in case of plasmid recombination. To make this collection available in a timely manner, a portion of this collection was not fully sequenced by Addgene. If an Addgene verified full plasmid sequence is not available, please contact us prior to placing an order to request the full sequence.
How to cite: TFORF0421 was a gift from Feng Zhang (Addgene plasmid # 142619 ; http://n2t.net/addgene:142619 ; RRID:Addgene_142619)
