>Addgene plasmid #142619 | TFORF0421 | depositor partial sequence | sequence record 279995 | Insert
ACCGCCACCATGGAAAACCTCCAGACAAATTTCTCCTTGGTTCAGGGCTCAACTAAAAAACTGAATGGGA
TGGGAGATGATGGCAGCCCCCCAGCGAAAAAAATGATAACGGACATTCATGCAAATGGAAAAACGATAAA
CAAGGTGCCAACAGTTAAGAAGGAACACTTGGATGACTATGGAGAAGCACCAGTGGAAACTGATGGAGAG
CATGTTAAGCGAACCTGTACTTCTGTTCCTGAAACTTTGCATTTAAATCCCAGTTTGAAACACACATTGG
CACAATTCCATTTAAGTAGTCAGAGCTCGCTGGGTGGACCAGCAGCATTTTCTGCTCGGCATTCCCAAGA
AAGCATGTCGCCTACTGTATTTCTGCCTCTTCCATCACCTCAGGTTCTTCCTGGCCCATTGCTCATCCCT
TCAGATAGCTCCACAGAACTCACTCAGACTGTGTTGGAAGGGGAATCTATTTCTTGTTTTCAAGTTGGAG
GAGAAAAGAGACTCTGTTTGCCCCAAGTCTTAAATTCTGTTCTCCGAGAATTTACACTCCAGCAAATAAA
TACAGTGTGTGATGAACTGTACATATATTGTTCAAGGTGTACTTCAGACCAGCTTCATATCTTAAAGGTA
CTGGGCATACTTCCATTCAATGCCCCATCCTGTGGGCTGATTACATTAACTGATGCACAAAGATTATGTA
ATGCTTTATTGCGGCCACGAACTTTTCCTCAAAATGGTAGCGTACTTCCTGCTAAAAGCTCATTGGCCCA
GTTAAAGGAAACTGGCAGTGCCTTTGAAGTGGAGCATGAATGCCTAGGCAAATGTCAGGGTTTATTTGCA
CCCCAGTTTTATGTTCAGCCTGATGCTCCGTGTATTCAATGTCTGGAGTGTTGTGGAATGTTTGCACCCC
AGACGTTTGTGATGCATTCTCACAGATCACCTGACAAAAGAACTTGCCACTGGGGCTTTGAATCAGCTAA
ATGGCATTGCTATCTTCATGTGAACCAAAAATACTTAGGAACACCTGAAGAAAAGAAACTGAAGATAATT
TTAGAAGAAATGAAGGAGAAGTTTAGCATGAGAAGTGGAAAGAGAAATCAATCCAAGACAGATGCACCAT
CAGGAATGGAATTACAGTCATGGTATCCTGTTATAAAGCAGGAAGGTGACCATGTTTCTCAGACACATTC
ATTTTTACACCCCAGCTACTACTTATACATGTGTGATAAAGTGGTTGCCCCAAATGTGTCACTTACTTCT
GCTGTATCCCAGTCTAAAGAGCTCACAAAGACAGAGGCAAGTAAGTCCATATCAAGACAGTCAGAGAAGG
CTCACAGTAGTGGTAAACTTCAAAAAACAGTGTCTTATCCAGATGTCTCACTTGAGGAACAGGAGAAAAT
GGATTTAAAAACAAGTAGAGAATTATGTAGCCGTTTAGATGCATCAATCTCAAATAATTCTACAAGTAAA
AGGAAATCTGAGTCTGCCACTTGCAACTTAGTCAGAGACATAAACAAAGTGGGAATTGGCCTTGTTGCTG
CCGCTTCATCTCCGCTTCTTGTGAAAGATGTCATTTGTGAGGATGATAAGGGAAAAATCATGGAAGAAGT
AATGAGAACTTATTTAAAACAACAGGAAAAACTAAACTTGATTTTGCAAAAGAAGCAACAACTTCAGATG
GAAGTAAAAATGTTGAGTAGTTCAAAATCTATGAAGGAACTCACTGAAGAACAGCAGAATTTACAGAAAG
AGCTTGAATCTTTGCAGAATGAACATGCTCAAAGAATGGAAGAATTTTATGTTGAACAGAAAGACTTAGA
GAAAAAATTGGAGCAGATAATGAAGCAAAAATGTACCTGTGACTCAAATTTAGAAAAAGACAAAGAGGCT
GAATATGCAGGACAGTTGGCAGAACTGAGGCAGAGATTGGACCATGCTGAGGCCGATAGGCAAGAACTCC
AAGATGAACTCAGACAGGAACGGGAAGCAAGACAGAAGTTAGAGATGATGATAAAAGAGCTAAAGCTGCA
AATTCTGAAATCATCAAAGACTGCTAAAGAATAGTAATGAACTAGTCCGTAACTTGAAAGTATTTCGATT
TCTTGGCTTTATATATCTTGTGGAAAGGACGACAGCGCCCAAAGAGTTAGAGTGGT
