>Addgene plasmid #142619 | TFORF0421 | depositor partial sequence | sequence record 279996 | Barcode
CAGCGCCCAAAGAGTTAGAGTGGT
